>Addgene plasmid #103924 | MPP6_PDZ_1 | addgene full sequence | sequence record 200142 | Addgene NGS Result
TTGACAATTAATCATCGGCTCGTATAATGTGTGGAATTGTGAGCGGATAACAATTTCACACAGGAAACAG
TATTCATGTCCCCTATACTAGGTTATTGGAAAATTAAGGGCCTTGTGCAACCCACTCGACTTCTTTTGGA
ATATCTTGAAGAAAAATATGAAGAGCATTTGTATGAGCGCGATGAAGGTGATAAATGGCGAAACAAAAAG
TTTGAATTGGGTTTGGAGTTTCCCAATCTTCCTTATTATATTGATGGTGATGTTAAATTAACACAGTCTA
TGGCCATCATACGTTATATAGCTGACAAGCACAACATGTTGGGTGGTTGTCCAAAAGAGCGTGCAGAGAT
TTCAATGCTTGAAGGAGCGGTTTTGGATATTAGATACGGTGTTTCGAGAATTGCATATAGTAAAGACTTT
GAAACTCTCAAAGTTGATTTTCTTAGCAAGCTACCTGAAATGCTGAAAATGTTCGAAGATCGTTTATGTC
ATAAAACATATTTAAATGGTGATCATGTAACCCATCCTGACTTCATGTTGTATGACGCTCTTGATGTTGT
TTTATACATGGACCCAATGTGCCTGGATGCGTTCCCAAAATTAGTTTGTTTTAAAAAACGTATTGAAGCT
ATCCCACAAATTGATAAGTACTTGAAATCCAGCAAGTATATAGCATGGCCTTTGCAGGGCTGGCAAGCCA
CGTTTGGTGGTGGCGACCATCCTCCAAAATCGGATCTGGAAGTTCTGTTCCAGGGGCCCCTGGGATCCTC
AAGCCCAGAAATGAATAATTCTTCTATCAATAATCAGTTATTACCAGTAGATGCCATTCGTATTCTTGGT
ATTCACAAAAGAGCTGGGGAACCACTGGGTGTGACATTTAGGGTTGAAAATAATGATCTGGTAATTGCCC
GAATCCTCCATGGGGGAATGATAGATCGACAAGGTCTACTTCATGTGGGAGATATAATTAAAGAAGTCAA
TGGCCATGAGGTTGGAAATAATCCAAAGGAATTACAAGAATTACTGAAAAATATTAGTGGAAGTGTCACC
CTAAAAATCTTACCAAGTTATAGAGATACCATTACTCCTCAACAGGTATTTGTGTGAGTCGACTCGAGCG
GCCGCATCGTGACTGACTGACGATCTGCCTCGCGCGTTTCGGTGATGACGGTGAAAACCTCTGACACATG
CAGCTCCCGGAGACGGTCACAGCTTGTCTGTAAGCGGATGCCGGGAGCAGACAAGCCCGTCAGGGCGCGT
CAGCGGGTGTTGGCGGGTGTCGGGGCGCAGCCATGACCCAGTCACGTAGCGATAGCGGAGTGTATAATTC
TTGAAGACGAAAGGGCCTCGTGATACGCCTATTTTTATAGGTTAATGTCATGATAATAATGGTTTCTTAG
ACGTCAGGTGGCACTTTTCGGGGAAATGTGCGCGGAACCCCTATTTGTTTATTTTTCTAAATACATTCAA
ATATGTATCCGCTCATGAGACAATAACCCTGATAAATGCTTCAATAATATTGAAAAAGGAAGAGTATGAG
TATTCAACATTTCCGTGTCGCCCTTATTCCCTTTTTTGCGGCATTTTGCCTTCCTGTTTTTGCTCACCCA
GAAACGCTGGTGAAAGTAAAAGATGCTGAAGATCAGTTGGGTGCACGAGTGGGTTACATCGAACTGGATC
TCAACAGCGGTAAGATCCTTGAGAGTTTTCGCCCCGAAGAACGTTTTCCAATGATGAGCACTTTTAAAGT
TCTGCTATGTGGCGCGGTATTATCCCGTGTTGACGCCGGGCAAGAGCAACTCGGTCGCCGCATACACTAT
TCTCAGAATGACTTGGTTGAGTACTCACCAGTCACAGAAAAGCATCTTACGGATGGCATGACAGTAAGAG
AATTATGCAGTGCTGCCATAACCATGAGTGATAACACTGCGGCCAACTTACTTCTGACAACGATCGGAGG
ACCGAAGGAGCTAACCGCTTTTTTGCACAACATGGGGGATCATGTAACTCGCCTTGATCGTTGGGAACCG
GAGCTGAATGAAGCCATACCAAACGACGAGCGTGACACCACGATGCCTGCAGCAATGGCAACAACGTTGC
GCAAACTATTAACTGGCGAACTACTTACTCTAGCTTCCCGGCAACAATTAATAGACTGGATGGAGGCGGA
TAAAGTTGCAGGACCACTTCTGCGCTCGGCCCTTCCGGCTGGCTGGTTTATTGCTGATAAATCTGGAGCC
GGTGAGCGTGGGTCTCGCGGTATCATTGCAGCACTGGGGCCAGATGGTAAGCCCTCCCGTATCGTAGTTA
TCTACACGACGGGGAGTCAGGCAACTATGGATGAACGAAATAGACAGATCGCTGAGATAGGTGCCTCACT
GATTAAGCATTGGTAACTGTCAGACCAAGTTTACTCATATATACTTTAGATTGATTTAAAACTTCATTTT
TAATTTAAAAGGATCTAGGTGAAGATCCTTTTTGATAATCTCATGACCAAAATCCCTTAACGTGAGTTTT
CGTTCCACTGAGCGTCAGACCCCGTAGAAAAGATCAAAGGATCTTCTTGAGATCCTTTTTTTCTGCGCGT
AATCTGCTGCTTGCAAACAAAAAAACCACCGCTACCAGCGGTGGTTTGTTTGCCGGATCAAGAGCTACCA
ACTCTTTTTCCGAAGGTAACTGGCTTCAGCAGAGCGCAGATACCAAATACTGTCCTTCTAGTGTAGCCGT
AGTTAGGCCACCACTTCAAGAACTCTGTAGCACCGCCTACATACCTCGCTCTGCTAATCCTGTTACCAGT
GGCTGCTGCCAGTGGCGATAAGTCGTGTCTTACCGGGTTGGACTCAAGACGATAGTTACCGGATAAGGCG
CAGCGGTCGGGCTGAACGGGGGGTTCGTGCACACAGCCCAGCTTGGAGCGAACGACCTACACCGAACTGA
GATACCTACAGCGTGAGCTATGAGAAAGCGCCACGCTTCCCGAAGGGAGAAAGGCGGACAGGTATCCGGT
AAGCGGCAGGGTCGGAACAGGAGAGCGCACGAGGGAGCTTCCAGGGGGAAACGCCTGGTATCTTTATAGT
CCTGTCGGGTTTCGCCACCTCTGACTTGAGCGTCGATTTTTGTGATGCTCGTCAGGGGGGCGGAGCCTAT
GGAAAAACGCCAGCAACGCGGCCTTTTTACGGTTCCTGGCCTTTTGCTGGCCTTTTGCTCACATGTTCTT
TCCTGCGTTATCCCCTGATTCTGTGGATAACCGTATTACCGCCTTTGAGTGAGCTGATACCGCTCGCCGC
AGCCGAACGACCGAGCGCAGCGAGTCAGTGAGCGAGGAAGCGGAAGAGCGCCTGATGCGGTATTTTCTCC
TTACGCATCTGTGCGGTATTTCACACCGCATAAATTCCGACACCATCGAATGGCGCAAAACCTTTCGCGG
TATGGCATGATAGCGCCCGGAAGAGAGTCAATTCAGGGTGGTGAATGTGAAACCAGTAACGTTATACGAT
GTCGCAGAGTATGCCGGTGTCTCTTATCAGACCGTTTCCCGCGTGGTGAACCAGGCCAGCCACGTTTCTG
CGAAAACGCGGGAAAAAGTGGAAGCGGCGATGGCGGAGCTGAATTACATTCCCAACCGCGTGGCACAACA
ACTGGCGGGCAAACAGTCGTTGCTGATTGGCGTTGCCACCTCCAGTCTGGCCCTGCACGCGCCGTCGCAA
ATTGTCGCGGCGATTAAATCTCGCGCCGATCAACTGGGTGCCAGCGTGGTGGTGTCGATGGTAGAACGAA
GCGGCGTCGAAGCCTGTAAAGCGGCGGTGCACAATCTTCTCGCGCAACGCGTCAGTGGGCTGATCATTAA
CTATCCGCTGGATGACCAGGATGCCATTGCTGTGGAAGCTGCCTGCACTAATGTTCCGGCGTTATTTCTT
GATGTCTCTGACCAGACACCCATCAACAGTATTATTTTCTCCCATGAAGACGGTACGCGACTGGGCGTGG
AGCATCTGGTCGCATTGGGTCACCAGCAAATCGCGCTGTTAGCGGGCCCATTAAGTTCTGTCTCGGCGCG
TCTGCGTCTGGCTGGCTGGCATAAATATCTCACTCGCAATCAAATTCAGCCGATAGCGGAACGGGAAGGC
GACTGGAGTGCCATGTCCGGTTTTCAACAAACCATGCAAATGCTGAATGAGGGCATCGTTCCCACTGCGA
TGCTGGTTGCCAACGATCAGATGGCGCTGGGCGCAATGCGCGCCATTACCGAGTCCGGGCTGCGCGTTGG
TGCGGATATCTCGGTAGTGGGATACGACGATACCGAAGACAGCTCATGTTATATCCCGCCGTTAACCACC
ATCAAACAGGATTTTCGCCTGCTGGGGCAAACCAGCGTGGACCGCTTGCTGCAACTCTCTCAGGGCCAGG
CGGTGAAGGGCAATCAGCTGTTGCCCGTCTCACTGGTGAAAAGAAAAACCACGCTAGCGCCCAATACGCA
AACCGCCTCTCCCCGCGCGTTGGCCGATTCATTAATGCAGCTGGCACGACAGGTTTCCCGACTGGAAAGC
GGGCAGTGAGCGCAACGCAATTAATGTAAGTTAGCTCACTCATTAGGCACCCCAGGCTTTACACTTTATG
CTTCCGGCTCGTATGTTGTGTGGAATTGTGAGCGGATAACAATTTCACACAGGAAACAGCTATGACCATG
ATTACGGATTCACTGGCCGTCGTTTTACAACGTCGTGACTGGGAAAACCCTGGCGTTACCCAACTTAATC
GCCTTGCAGCACATCCCCCTTTCGCCAGCTGGCGTAATAGCGAAGAGGCCCGCACCGATCGCCCTTCCCA
ACAGTTGCGCAGCCTGAATGGCGAATGGCGCTTTGCCTGGTTTCCGGCACCAGAAGCGGTGCCGGAAAGC
TGGCTGGAGTGCGATCTTCCTGAGGCCGATACTGTCGTCGTCCCCTCAAACTGGCAGATGCACGGTTACG
ATGCGCCCATCTACACCAACGTGACCTATCCCATTACGGTCAATCCGCCGTTTGTTCCCACGGAGAATCC
GACGGGTTGTTACTCGCTCACATTTAATGTTGATGAAAGCTGGCTACAGGAAGGCCAGACGCGAATTATT
TTTGATGGCGTTGGAATTAGCTTATCGACTGCACGGTGCACCAATGCTTCTGGCGTCAGGCAGCCATCGG
AAGCTGTGGTATGGCTGTGCAGGTCGTAAATCACTGCATAATTCGTGTCGCTCAAGGCGCACTCCCGTTC
TGGATAATGTTTTTTGCGCCGACATCATAACGGTTCTGGCAAATATTCTGAAATGAGCTG
Features (pLannotate 1.2.2; 17 found; start..end, strand, type, name):
      1..29      +  promoter       tac promoter: strong E. coli promoter; hybrid between the trp and lac UV5 promoters
     37..53      +  protein_bind   lac operator: The lac repressor binds to the lac operator to inhibit transcription in E. coli. This inhibition can be relieved by adding lactose or isopropyl-β-D-thiogalactopyranoside (IPTG). lac repressor encoded by lacI
     76..729     +  CDS            GST26_SCHJA: Experimental evidence at protein level: Swiss-Prot protein existence level 1. GST isoenzymes appear to play a central role in the parasite detoxification system. Other functions are also suspected including a role in increasing the solubility of haematin in the parasite gut. From Schistosoma japonicum (Blood fluke).
    769..1104    +  CDS            PALS2 (fragment): PALS2_HUMAN - Also known as MPP6, VAM1. Experimental evidence at protein level: Swiss-Prot protein existence level 1. From Homo sapiens (Human).
   1145..1184    +  CDS            rop (fragment): Rop protein, which maintains plasmids at low copy number; rop
   1286..1326    +  misc_feature   bom (fragment): basis of mobility region from pBR322
   1431..1535    +  promoter       AmpR promoter: bla
   1536..2396    +  CDS            AmpR: β-lactamase; bla; confers resistance to ampicillin, carbenicillin, and related antibiotics
   2567..3155    +  rep_origin     ori: high-copy-number ColE1/pMB1/pBR322/pUC origin of replication
   3341..3392    -  misc_feature   bom (fragment): basis of mobility region from pBR322
   3399..3476    +  promoter       lacI promoter: lacI
   3477..4559    +  CDS            lacI: lac repressor; lacI; The lac repressor binds to the lac operator to inhibit transcription in E. coli. This inhibition can be relieved by adding lactose or isopropyl-β-D-thiogalactopyranoside (IPTG).
   4572..4593    +  protein_bind   CAP binding site: CAP binding activates transcription in the presence of cAMP. E. coli catabolite activator protein
   4608..4638    +  promoter       lac promoter: promoter for the E. coli lac operon
   4646..4662    +  protein_bind   lac operator: The lac repressor binds to the lac operator to inhibit transcription in E. coli. This inhibition can be relieved by adding lactose or isopropyl-β-D-thiogalactopyranoside (IPTG). lac repressor encoded by lacI
   4682..4855    +  CDS            lacZα: LacZα fragment of β-galactosidase; lacZ fragment
   5119..5235    -  CDS            yciV (fragment): RNAAM_ECOLI - Also known as trpH From Escherichia coli (strain K12).
