[The description below was written by a language model from this plasmid's Addgene catalogue record and pLannotate feature annotations shown in this document.]
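Description:
MPP6_PDZ_1 is a bacterial expression plasmid built on the pGEX-6P-1 backbone for producing and purifying the PDZ domain of human MPP6 (also known as PALS2, VAM-1 or p55T) as a glutathione S-transferase fusion. The sequenced record is 5,310 nt. It is propagated in E. coli through a ColE1/pMB1-type origin of replication and selected with ampicillin via the β-lactamase gene (AmpR) driven by its own promoter. Short remnants of the pBR322 rop and bom regions are also annotated. The catalogue lists the copy number as unknown.

The expression cassette begins with the tac promoter, a strong trp/lac hybrid, followed by a lac operator. A plasmid-borne lacI gene with its own promoter supplies lac repressor, so transcription stays repressed until it is induced with IPTG. Downstream lies the Schistosoma japonicum GST coding sequence, then a short linker region and an approximately 340 bp fragment of PALS2 that corresponds to the PDZ domain, placing GST at the N terminus of the fusion. The pGEX-6P series normally carries a protease cleavage site in this linker for tag removal, but the feature table does not annotate it, and the restriction sites used for cloning are not recorded. A lac promoter/operator with a lacZα fragment and a small yciV (trpH) fragment are also detected; these appear to be backbone-derived sequences rather than part of the payload.

The GST tag allows affinity purification on glutathione resin. The construct belongs to a collection of PDZ domain clones made for mapping peptide-binding specificity across the PDZ family.
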