Addgene plasmid #103924: MPP6_PDZ_1
Purpose: Protein expression and purification of P55 PDZ domain
Depositing lab: Sachdev Sidhu. Depositing organization: University of Toronto. Publication: A specificity map for the PDZ domain family. Tonikian R, Zhang Y, Sazinsky SL, Currell B, Yeh JH, Reva B, Held HA, Appleton BA, Evangelista M, Wu Y, Xin X, Chan AC, Seshagiri S, Lasky LA, Sander C, Boone C, Bader GD, Sidhu SS. PLoS Biol. 2008 Sep 30;6(9):e239. doi: 10.1371/journal.pbio.0060239. PubMed 18828675.
Backbone
  Vector backbone: pGEX-6P-1
  Backbone size w/o insert (bp): 4984
  Vector type: Bacterial Expression
Growth in bacteria
  Bacterial resistance: Ampicillin, 100 μg/mL
  Growth temperature: 37°C
  Growth strain: DH5alpha
  Copy number: Unknown
Gene/Insert
  Gene/Insert name: MPP6 (alt name: P55 PDZ)
  Species: H. sapiens (human)
  Entrez Gene: PALS2 (a.k.a. MPP6, VAM-1, VAM1, p55T)
  Promoter: tac
  Tag / fusion protein: GST (N terminal on backbone)
  Cloning method: Restriction Enzyme; 5′ cloning site unknown (unknown if destroyed); 3′ cloning site unknown (unknown if destroyed)
  Sequencing primers: 5′ pGEX Fwd
Terms and licenses: Academic/Nonprofit Terms; Industry Terms: Not Available to Industry
How to cite: MPP6_PDZ_1 was a gift from Sachdev Sidhu (Addgene plasmid # 103924 ; http://n2t.net/addgene:103924 ; RRID:Addgene_103924)
